>Addgene plasmid #1971 | GST-Nore1 | addgene partial sequence | sequence record 17339 | 1971 with pGEX5'
CTCAATCGGACTGGTTCCGCGTGGATCCCTAGTGGATCCCCCGGGCTGCAGGAATTCCGGGGGCAACGTC
CCTACCCGCTGCTCCTAGATCCCGAGCCGCCGCGGTATCTGCAGAGTCTGGGTGGCACCGAGCCGCCACC
TCCCGCCCGGCCGCGCCGCTGCATCCCCACGGCCCTGATCCCCGCGGCCGGGGCGTCAGAGGATCGCGGT
GGCAGGAGGAGTGGCCGGAGGGACCCCGAACCCACGCCCCGAGACTGCCGACACGCTCGCCCTGTCCGGC
CCGGTCTGCAGCCGAGACTGCGGCTGCGACCTGGGTCACACCGACCCCGCGACGTGAGGAGCATCTTCGA
GCAGCCGCAGGATCCCCGCGTCTTGGCCGAGAGAGGCGAGGGGCACCGTTTCGTGGAACTGGCGCTGCGG
GGCGGTCCGGGCTGGTGTGACCTGTGCGGACGAGAGGTGCTGCGGCAGGCGCTGCGCTGCGCTAATTGTA
AATTCACCTGCCACTCGGAGTGCCGCAGCCTGATCCAGTTGGACTGCAGACAGAAGGGGGGCCCTGCCCT
GGATAGACGCTCTCCAGAAAGCACCCTCACCCCAACCTTGAACCAGAATGTCTGTAAGGCAGTGGAGGAG
ACACAGCACCCGCCCACGATACAGGAGATCAAGCAGAAGATTGACAGCTATAACAGCAGGGAGAAGCACT
GCCTGGGCATGAAGCTGAGTGAAGATGGCACCTACACAGGTTTCATCAAAGTGCATTTGAAGCTCCGACG
GCCAGTGACGGTGCCCGCTGGGATCCGGCCCCCGTCCATCTATGATGCCATTAAGGAAGTGAACCCTGCA
GCCACCACAGACAAACGGACTTCCTTCTACCTGCCACTCGATGCCATTCAGCAGCTACATAT
