[The description below was written by a language model from this plasmid's Addgene catalogue record.]
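Description:
GST-Nore1 is a mammalian expression plasmid built on the pEBG backbone (about 6.1 kb without the insert) that produces mouse Nore1 as a fusion to glutathione S-transferase. The GST moiety is supplied by the backbone and sits at the N terminus of the insert, which was introduced by restriction enzyme cloning. Nore1 is the product of the Rassf5 gene, also known under aliases such as Maxp1 and Rapl. The aliases include both Nore1A and Nore1B, and the record does not state which isoform or which portion of the coding sequence is present, nor the size of the insert. In bacteria the plasmid is maintained as a high-copy replicon under ampicillin selection. The record does not state the promoter driving the fusion, the polyadenylation signal, the origin of replication, or any marker for selection in mammalian cells, and no feature table is available to confirm these elements.

The GST tag allows the expressed protein to be recovered from transfected mammalian cell lysates on glutathione affinity resin, so that proteins associating with Nore1 in cells can be co-purified and identified, and it also provides an epitope for detection. The associated publication concerns homodimerization of the putative tumor suppressor RASSF1A and its heterodimerization with Nore1, described there as a Ras-GTP binding protein. This suggests the construct is intended for pull-down and interaction studies of Nore1 with RASSF family members and Ras in a mammalian cellular context.
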