Addgene plasmid #1971: GST-Nore1
Depositing lab: Joseph Avruch. Depositing organization: Massachusetts General Hospital. Publication: The putative tumor suppressor RASSF1A homodimerizes and heterodimerizes with the Ras-GTP binding protein Nore1. Ortiz-Vega S, Khokhlatchev A, Nedwidek M, Zhang XF, Dammann R, Pfeifer GP, Avruch J. Oncogene 2002 Feb 21;21(9):1381-90. 10.1038/sj.onc.1205192 PubMed 11857081.
Backbone
  Vector backbone: pEBG
  Backbone size w/o insert (bp): 6100
  Vector type: Mammalian Expression
Growth in bacteria
  Bacterial resistance: Ampicillin, 100 μg/mL
  Growth temperature: 37°C
  Growth strain: DH5alpha
  Copy number: High Copy
Gene/Insert
  Gene/Insert name: Nore1
  Species: M. musculus (mouse)
  Entrez Gene: Rassf5 (a.k.a. 1300019G20Rik, AU042887, Maxp1, Nore1, Nore1A, Nore1B, Rapl)
  Tag / fusion protein: GST (N terminal on backbone)
  Cloning method: Restriction Enzyme
  Sequencing primers: 5′ pGEX5'
Terms and licenses: Academic/Nonprofit Terms; Industry Terms: Not Available to Industry
How to cite: GST-Nore1 was a gift from Joseph Avruch (Addgene plasmid # 1971 ; http://n2t.net/addgene:1971 ; RRID:Addgene_1971)
